Addgene plasmid #81218: pHU6_Ch13_102010574-gRNA-for
Purpose: pHu6-gRNA-NT1_SpecR backbone, gRNA for targeting the 3' region of pCALNL_Ch13 reporter
Depositing lab: David Liu. Depositing organization: Harvard University. Publication: A programmable Cas9-serine recombinase fusion protein that operates on DNA sequences in mammalian cells. Chaikind B, Bessen JL, Thompson DB, Hu JH, Liu DR. Nucleic Acids Res. 2016 Aug 11. pii: gkw707. 10.1093/nar/gkw707 PubMed 27515511.
Backbone
  Vector backbone: pHU6
  Backbone size w/o insert (bp): 2200
  Total vector size (bp): 2200
  Vector type: Mammalian Expression
Growth in bacteria
  Bacterial resistance: Spectinomycin, 50 μg/mL
  Growth temperature: 37°C
  Growth strain: DH5alpha
  Copy number: High Copy
Gene/Insert
  Gene/Insert name: hU6 expression of gRNA
  gRNA/shRNA sequence: Ch13 psuedo gix site at 102010574
  Species: H. sapiens (human)
  Promoter: U6
  Cloning method: Unknown
  Sequencing primers: 5′ AAAAAAAGCACCGACTCGGTG
Terms and licenses: Academic/Nonprofit Terms; Industry Terms: Not Available to Industry
How to cite: pHU6_Ch13_102010574-gRNA-for was a gift from David Liu (Addgene plasmid # 81218 ; http://n2t.net/addgene:81218 ; RRID:Addgene_81218)
