[The description below was written by a language model from this plasmid's Addgene catalogue record and pLannotate feature annotations shown in this document.]
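Description:
pHU6_Ch13_102010574-gRNA-for is a compact (about 2.2 kb) mammalian guide RNA expression plasmid built on the pHU6 backbone, described in the record as derived from pHu6-gRNA-NT1_SpecR. It is propagated in E. coli as a high-copy plasmid through a ColE1/pUC-type origin of replication. Selection is with spectinomycin, conferred by the aadA aminoglycoside adenylyltransferase gene, which the annotation shows lying directly downstream of a bla (AmpR) promoter in the same orientation, so that promoter presumably drives it. A short fragment of a Gateway attB1 site sits upstream of the expression cassette and appears to be a cloning remnant rather than a functional element. The plasmid carries no mammalian selection marker or reporter.

The payload is a single RNA polymerase III transcription unit. The human U6 snRNA promoter is followed by a short gap that accommodates the targeting spacer, then the Streptococcus pyogenes Cas9 gRNA scaffold. According to the record, the guide is directed at sequence associated with a pseudo-gix site on human chromosome 13 at position 102010574, and it is intended to target the 3' region of the matching pCALNL_Ch13 reporter; the "for" suffix probably denotes the forward guide of a set, though the record does not define it. The plasmid encodes no Cas9, so it must be co-delivered with a separate effector construct. The associated work concerns a programmable Cas9–serine recombinase fusion that acts on DNA sequences in mammalian cells. In that setting, guides like this one would position the fusion protein next to gix-like sites so that recombination can be detected on the reporter.
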