Features (pLannotate 1.2.2; 6 found; start..end, strand, type, name):
    771..862     -  promoter       AmpR promoter: bla
    913..930     +  protein_bind   attB1 (fragment): mutant version of attB; recombination site for the Gateway® BP reaction BP Clonase™
    976..1216    +  promoter       U6 promoter: RNA polymerase III promoter for human U6 snRNA
   1245..1320    +  misc_RNA       gRNA scaffold: guide RNA scaffold for the Streptococcus pyogenes CRISPR/Cas9 system
   1413..2001    -  rep_origin     ori: high-copy-number ColE1/pMB1/pBR322/pUC origin of replication
   2172..770     -  CDS            aadA (across the origin): S3AD_ECOLX - Experimental evidence at protein level: Swiss-Prot protein existence level 1. Mediates bacterial resistance to the antibiotics streptomycin and spectinomycin. From Escherichia coli.
>Addgene plasmid #81218 | pHU6_Ch13_102010574-gRNA-for | depositor full sequence | sequence record 158324 | pHU6_Ch13_102010574-gRNA-for sequence 2190 bps
ATCTCGCCTTTCACGTAGTGGACAAATTCTTCCAACTGATCTGCGCGCGAGGCCAAGCGATCTTCTTCTT
GTCCAAGATAAGCCTGTCTAGCTTCAAGTATGACGGGCTGATACTGGGCCGGCAGGCGCTCCATTGCCCA
GTCGGCAGCGACATCCTTCGGCGCGATTTTGCCGGTTACTGCGCTGTACCAAATGCGGGACAACGTAAGC
ACTACATTTCGCTCATCGCCAGCCCAGTCGGGCGGCGAGTTCCATAGCGTTAAGGTTTCATTTAGCGCCT
CAAATAGATCCTGTTCAGGAACCGGATCAAAGAGTTCCTCCGCCGCTGGACCTACCAAGGCAACGCTATG
TTCTCTTGCTTTTGTCAGCAAGATAGCCAGATCAATGTCGATCGTGGCTGGCTCGAAGATACCTGCAAGA
ATGTCATTGCGCTGCCATTCTCCAAATTGCAGTTCGCGCTTAGCTGGATAACGCCACGGAATGATGTCGT
CGTGCACAACAATGGTGACTTCTACAGCGCGGAGAATCTCGCTCTCTCCAGGGGAAGCCGAAGTTTCCAA
AAGGTCGTTGATCAAAGCTCGCCGCGTTGTTTCATCAAGCCTTACGGTCACCGTAACCAGCAAATCAATA
TCACTGTGTGGCTTCAGGCCGCCATCCACTGCGGAGCCGTACAAATGTACGGCCAGCAACGTCGGTTCGA
GATGGCGCTCGATGACGCCAACTACCTCTGATAGTTGAGTCGATACTTCGGCGATCACCGCTTCCCTCAT
ACTCTTCCTTTTTCAATATTATTGAAGCATTTATCAGGGTTATTGTCTCATGAGCGGATACATATTTGAA
TGTATTTAGAAAAATAAACAAATATGGGTTCCGCGCACATTTCCCCGAAAAGTGCCACCTGACGTCGCTA
GCTGTACAAAAAAGCAGGCTTTAAAGGAACCAATTCATTCGACTGGATCCAAGGTCGGGCAGGAAGAGGG
CCTATTTCCCATGATTCCTTCATATTTGCATATACGATACAAGGCTGTTAGAGAGATAATTAGAATTAAT
TTGACTGTAAACACAAAGATATTAGTACAAAATACGTGACGTAGAAAGTAATAATTTCTTGGGTAGTTTG
CAGTTTTAAAATTATGTTTTAAAATGGACTATCATATGCTTACCGTAACTTGAAAGTATTTCGATTTCTT
GGCTTTATATATCTTGTGGAAAGGACGAAACACCGGAGACTTAAGTCCAAAACCGTTTTAGAGCTAGAAA
TAGCAAGTTAAAATAAGGCTAGTCCGTTATCAACTTGAAAAAGTGGCACCGAGTCGGTGCTTTTTTTTCT
CGAGGTACCTCTCTACATATGACATGTGAGCAAAAGGCCAGCAAAAGGCCAGGAACCGTAAAAAGGCCGC
GTTGCTGGCGTTTTTCCATAGGCTCCGCCCCCCTGACGAGCATCACAAAAATCGACGCTCAAGTCAGAGG
TGGCGAAACCCGACAGGACTATAAAGATACCAGGCGTTTCCCCCTGGAAGCTCCCTCGTGCGCTCTCCTG
TTCCGACCCTGCCGCTTACCGGATACCTGTCCGCCTTTCTCCCTTCGGGAAGCGTGGCGCTTTCTCATAG
CTCACGCTGTAGGTATCTCAGTTCGGTGTAGGTCGTTCGCTCCAAGCTGGGCTGTGTGCACGAACCCCCC
GTTCAGCCCGACCGCTGCGCCTTATCCGGTAACTATCGTCTTGAGTCCAACCCGGTAAGACACGACTTAT
CGCCACTGGCAGCAGCCACTGGTAACAGGATTAGCAGAGCGAGGTATGTAGGCGGTGCTACAGAGTTCTT
GAAGTGGTGGCCTAACTACGGCTACACTAGAAGAACAGTATTTGGTATCTGCGCTCTGCTGAAGCCAGTT
ACCTTCGGAAAAAGAGTTGGTAGCTCTTGATCCGGCAAACAAACCACCGCTGGTAGCGGTGGTTTTTTTG
TTTGCAAGCAGCAGATTACGCGCAGAAAAAAAGGATCTCAAGAAGATCCTTTGATCTTTTCTACGGGGTC
TGACGCTCAGTGGAACGAAAACTCACGTTAAGGGATTTTGGTCATGAGATTATCAAAAAGGATCTTCACC
TAGATCCTTTTAAATTAAAAATGAAGTTTTAAATCAATCTAAAGTATATATGAGTAAACTTGGTCTGACA
GTTTGCCGACTACCTTGGTG
