>Addgene plasmid #81218 | pHU6_Ch13_102010574-gRNA-for | addgene partial sequence | sequence record 163276 | hU6-F 5'-GAGGGCCTATTTCCCATGATT-3'
AGGCTGTTAGAGAGATAATTAGAATTAATTTGACTGTAAACACAAAGATATTAGTACAAAATACGTGACG
TAGAAAGTAATAATTTCTTGGGTAGTTTGCAGTTTTAAAATTATGTTTTAAAATGGACTATCATATGCTT
ACCGTAACTTGAAAGTATTTCGATTTCTTGGCTTTATATATCTTGTGGAAAGGACGAAACACCGGAGACT
TAAGTCCAAAACCGTTTTAGAGCTAGAAATAGCAAGTTAAAATAAGGCTAGTCCGTTATCAACTTGAAAA
AGTGGCACCGAGTCGGTGCTTTTTTTTCTCGAGGTACCTCTCTACATATGACATGTGAGCAAAAGGCCAG
CAAAAGGCCAGGAACCGTAAAAAGGCCGCGTTGCTGGCGTTTTTCCATAGGCTCCGCCCCCCTGACGAGC
ATCACAAAAATCGACGCTCAAGTCAGAGGTGGCGAAACCCGACAGGACTATAAAGATACCAGGCGTTTCC
CCCTGGAAGCTCCCTCGTGCGCTCTCCTGTTCCGACCCTGCCGCTTACCGGATACCTGTCCGCCTTTCTC
CCTTCGGGAAGCGTGGCGCTTTCTCATAGCTCACGCTGTAGGTATCTCAGTTCGGTGTAGGTCGTTCGCT
CCAAGCTGGGCTGTGTGCACGAACCCCCCGTTCAGCCCGACCGCTGCGCCTTATCCGGTAACTATCGTCT
TGAGTCCAACCCGGTAAGACACGACTTATCGCCACTGGCAGCAGCCACTGGTAACAGGATTAGCAGAGCG
AGGTATGTAGGCGGTGCTACAGAGTTCTTGAAGTGGTGGCCTAACTACGGCTACACTAGA
