>Addgene plasmid #81218 | pHU6_Ch13_102010574-gRNA-for | addgene partial sequence | sequence record 163277 | StrepPyoCas9-5UTR-F 5'-CGGTGCCACTTTTTCAAGTTG-3'
TACTTGCTATTTCTAGCTCTAAAACGGTTTTGGACTTAAGTCTCCGGTGTTTCGTCCTTTCCACAAGATA
TATAAAGCCAAGAAATCGAAATACTTTCAAGTTACGGTAAGCATATGATAGTCCATTTTAAAACATAATT
TTAAAACTGCAAACTACCCAAGAAATTATTACTTTCTACGTCACGTATTTTGTACTAATATCTTTGTGTT
TACAGTCAAATTAATTCTAATTATCTCTCTAACAGCCTTGTATCGTATATGCAAATATGAAGGAATCATG
GGAAATAGGCCCTCTTCCTGCCCGACCTTGGATCCAGTCGAATGAATTGGTTCCTTTAAAGCCTGCTTTT
TTGTACAGCTAGCGACGTCAGGTGGCACTTTTCGGGGAAATGTGCGCGGAACCCATATTTGTTTATTTTT
CTAAATACATTCAAATATGTATCCGCTCATGAGACAATAACCCTGATAAATGCTTCAATAATATTGAAAA
AGGAAGAGTATGAGGGAAGCGGTGATCGCCGAAGTATCGACTCAACTATCAGAGGTAGTTGGCGTCATCG
AGCGCCATCTCGAACCGACGTTGCTGGCCGTACATTTGTACGGCTCCGCAGTGGATGGCGGCCTGAAGCC
ACACAGTGATATTGATTTGCTGGTTACGGTGACCGTAAGGCTTGATGAAACAACGCG
